Addgene plasmid #136185: pCDNA4.TO-ORF25-2xCSTREP
Purpose: Expresses C-terminally strep tagged Kaposi's Sarcoma Associated Herpesvirus (KSHV) ORF25
Depositing lab: Britt Glaunsinger. Depositing organization: University of California, Berkeley. Publication: Global mapping of herpesvirus-host protein complexes reveals a transcription strategy for late genes. Davis ZH, Verschueren E, Jang GM, Kleffman K, Johnson JR, Park J, Von Dollen J, Maher MC, Johnson T, Newton W, Jager S, Shales M, Horner J, Hernandez RD, Krogan NJ, Glaunsinger BA. Mol Cell. 2015 Jan 22;57(2):349-60. doi: 10.1016/j.molcel.2014.11.026. Epub 2014 Dec 24. PubMed 25544563.
Backbone
  Vector backbone: pCDNA4.TO
  Backbone manufacturer: Invitrogen
  Vector type: Mammalian Expression
  Selectable markers: Zeocin
Growth in bacteria
  Bacterial resistance: Ampicillin, 100 μg/mL
  Growth temperature: 37°C
  Growth strain: DH5alpha
  Copy number: High Copy
Gene/Insert
  Gene/Insert name: ORF25
  Species: Kaposi's sarcoma-associated herpesvirus (KSHV)
  Promoter: CMV
  Cloning method: Restriction Enzyme; 5′ cloning site Unknown (unknown if destroyed)
  Sequencing primers: 5′ CGCAAATGGGCGGTAGGCGTG; 3′ TAGAAGGCACAGTCGAGGCT
Resource information
  A portion of this plasmid was derived from a plasmid made by: cDNA of reactivated TREx BCBL-1-RTA cells
Terms and licenses: Academic/Nonprofit Terms; Industry Terms: Not Available to Industry
How to cite: pCDNA4.TO-ORF25-2xCSTREP was a gift from Britt Glaunsinger (Addgene plasmid # 136185 ; http://n2t.net/addgene:136185 ; RRID:Addgene_136185)
