[The description below was written by a language model from this plasmid's Addgene catalogue record and pLannotate feature annotations shown in this document.]
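Description:
pCDNA4.TO-ORF25-2xCSTREP is a 9,284-nt mammalian expression plasmid built on the Invitrogen pcDNA4/TO backbone that expresses ORF25 of Kaposi's sarcoma-associated herpesvirus (KSHV) with a C-terminal Strep tag. It is maintained in E. coli through a high-copy ColE1/pUC-type origin and an ampicillin resistance gene (β-lactamase) driven by its own promoter. An f1 phage origin is also present. For selection in mammalian cells it carries a Zeocin resistance cassette, in which the Sh ble gene sits behind both the SV40 early promoter and the bacterial EM7 promoter and is followed by an SV40 polyadenylation signal.

The payload is the ORF25 coding sequence, annotated as the KSHV major capsid protein, the subunit that assembles into the hexons and most of the pentons of the icosahedral capsid. According to the record, it was derived from cDNA of reactivated TREx BCBL-1-RTA cells. Transcription is driven by the human CMV immediate-early enhancer and promoter and terminated by the bovine growth hormone polyadenylation signal. Two short tet operator matches lie immediately downstream of the CMV promoter, consistent with the "TO" design. In cells that express the Tet repressor, the promoter is held off until tetracycline or doxycycline is added, whereas in ordinary cells expression is constitutive. The Strep tag named in the title is not annotated in the feature table. It presumably lies in the unannotated stretch between the end of the capsid protein match and the poly(A) signal. The tag allows affinity capture on Strep-Tactin-type resins, and the associated publication concerns global mapping of herpesvirus-host protein complexes, which fits its use as a bait for purifying ORF25-associated proteins from mammalian cells.
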