Features (pLannotate 1.2.2; 22 found; start..end, strand, type, name):
     28..80      -  misc_feature   bom (fragment): basis of mobility region from pBR322
    235..614     +  enhancer       CMV enhancer: human cytomegalovirus immediate early enhancer
    615..818     +  promoter       CMV promoter: human cytomegalovirus (CMV) immediate early promoter
    820..839     +  promoter       PLtetO-1 promoter (fragment): modified phage lambda PL promoter with tet operator sites (Lutz and Bujard, 1997)
    841..860     +  promoter       PLtetO-1 promoter (fragment): modified phage lambda PL promoter with tet operator sites (Lutz and Bujard, 1997)
    868..901     +  promoter       TRE3GV promoter (fragment): 3rd-generation Tet-responsive promoter that can be activated by binding of Tet-On® 3G, optimized for retroviral and lentiviral vectors
   1025..5152    +  CDS            MCP: MCP_HHV8P - Also known as ORF25. Experimental evidence at protein level: Swiss-Prot protein existence level 1. Self-assembles to form an icosahedral capsid with a T=16 symmetry, about 200 nm in diameter, and consisting of 150 hexons and 12 pentons (total of 162 capsomers). Hexons form the edges and faces of the capsid and are each composed of six MCP molecules. In contrast, one penton is found at each of the 12 vertices. Eleven of the pentons are MCP pentamers, while the last vertex is occupied by the portal complex. The capsid is surrounded by a layer of proteinaceous material designated the
   5298..5522    +  polyA_signal   bGH poly(A) signal: bovine growth hormone polyadenylation signal
   5526..5547    +  promoter       SV40 promoter (fragment): SV40 enhancer and early promoter
   5568..5996    +  rep_origin     f1 ori (sequence partly withheld): f1 bacteriophage origin of replication; arrow indicates direction of (+) strand synthesis
   6010..6339    +  promoter       SV40 promoter: SV40 enhancer and early promoter
   6387..6434    +  promoter       EM7 promoter: synthetic bacterial promoter&nbsp
   6453..6827    +  CDS            BleoR: antibiotic-binding protein; Sh ble from Streptoalloteichus hindustanus; confers resistance to bleomycin, phleomycin, and Zeocin™
   6837..6962    +  CDS            ble (fragment): BLE_KLEPN - Experimental evidence at protein level: Swiss-Prot protein existence level 1. Binding protein with a strong affinity to the bleomycin family of antibiotics. Binds to CL990; an antimitotic-antibiotic compound. From Klebsiella pneumoniae.
   6957..7078    +  polyA_signal   SV40 poly(A) signal: SV40 polyadenylation signal
   7151..7167    -  protein_bind   lac operator: The lac repressor binds to the lac operator to inhibit transcription in E. coli. This inhibition can be relieved by adding lactose or isopropyl-β-D-thiogalactopyranoside (IPTG). lac repressor encoded by lacI
   7175..7205    -  promoter       lac promoter: promoter for the E. coli lac operon
   7220..7241    -  protein_bind   CAP binding site: CAP binding activates transcription in the presence of cAMP. E. coli catabolite activator protein
   7254..7346    -  CDS            lacI (fragment): lac repressor; lacI; The lac repressor binds to the lac operator to inhibit transcription in E. coli. This inhibition can be relieved by adding lactose or isopropyl-β-D-thiogalactopyranoside (IPTG).
   7529..8117    -  rep_origin     ori: high-copy-number ColE1/pMB1/pBR322/pUC origin of replication
   8288..9148    -  CDS            AmpR: β-lactamase; bla; confers resistance to ampicillin, carbenicillin, and related antibiotics
   9149..9253    -  promoter       AmpR promoter: bla
>Addgene plasmid #136185 | pCDNA4.TO-ORF25-2xCSTREP | addgene full sequence | sequence record 291845 | Addgene NGS Result
GACGGATCGGGAGATCTCCCGATCCCCTATGGTGCACTCTCAGTACAATCTGCTCTGATGCCGCATAGTT
AAGCCAGTATCTGCTCCCTGCTTGTGTGTTGGAGGTCGCTGAGTAGTGCGCGAGCAAAATTTAAGCTACA
ACAAGGCAAGGCTTGACCGACAATTGCATGAAGAATCTGCTTAGGGTTAGGCGTTTTGCGCTGCTTCGCG
ATGTACGGGCCAGATATACGCGTTGACATTGATTATTGACTAGTTATTAATAGTAATCAATTACGGGGTC
ATTAGTTCATAGCCCATATATGGAGTTCCGCGTTACATAACTTACGGTAAATGGCCCGCCTGGCTGACCG
CCCAACGACCCCCGCCCATTGACGTCAATAATGACGTATGTTCCCATAGTAACGCCAATAGGGACTTTCC
ATTGACGTCAATGGGTGGAGTATTTACGGTAAACTGCCCACTTGGCAGTACATCAAGTGTATCATATGCC
AAGTACGCCCCCTATTGACGTCAATGACGGTAAATGGCCCGCCTGGCATTATGCCCAGTACATGACCTTA
TGGGACTTTCCTACTTGGCAGTACATCTACGTATTAGTCATCGCTATTACCATGGTGATGCGGTTTTGGC
AGTACATCAATGGGCGTGGATAGCGGTTTGACTCACGGGGATTTCCAAGTCTCCACCCCATTGACGTCAA
TGGGAGTTTGTTTTGGCACCAAAATCAACGGGACTTTCCAAAATGTCGTAACAACTCCGCCCCATTGACG
CAAATGGGCGGTAGGCGTGTACGGTGGGAGGTCTATATAAGCAGAGCTCTCCCTATCAGTGATAGAGATC
TCCCTATCAGTGATAGAGATCGTCGACGAGCTCGTTTAGTGAACCGTCAGATCGCCTGGAGACGCCATCC
ACGCTGTTTTGACCTCCATAGAAGACACCGGGACCGATCCAGCCTCCGGACTCTAGCGTTTAAACTTAAG
CTTGGTACCGAGCTCGGATCCACTAGTCCAGTGTGGTGGAATTCATGGAGGCGACCTTGGAGCAACGACC
TTTCCCGTACCTCGCCACGGAGGCCAACCTCCTAACGCAGATTAAGGAGTCGGCTGCCGACGGACTCTTC
AAGAGCTTTCAGCTATTGCTCGGCAAGGACGCCAGAGAAGGCAGTGTCCGTTTCGAAGCGCTACTGGGCG
TATATACCAATGTGGTGGAGTTTGTTAAGTTTCTGGAGACCGCCCTCGCCGCCGCTTGCGTCAATACCGA
GTTCAAGGACCTGCGGAGAATGATAGATGGAAAAATACAGTTTAAAATTTCAATGCCCACTATTGCCCAC
GGAGACGGGAGGAGGCCCAACAAGCAGAGACAGTATATCGTCATGAAGGCTTGCAATAAGCACCACATCG
GTGCGGAGATTGAGCTTGCGGCCGCAGACATCGAGCTTCTCTTCGCCGAGAAAGAGACGCCCTTGGACTT
CACAGAGTACGCGGGTGCCATCAAGACGATTACGTCGGCTTTGCAGTTTGGTATGGACGCCCTAGAACGG
GGGCTAGTGGACACGGTTCTCGCAGTTAAACTTCGGCACGCTCCACCCGTCTTTATTTTAAAGACGCTGG
GCGATCCCGTCTACTCTGAGAGGGGCCTCAAAAAGGCCGTCAAGTCTGACATGGTATCCATGTTCAAGGC
ACACCTCATAGAACATTCATTTTTTCTAGATAAGGCCGAGCTCATGACAAGGGGGAAGCAGTATGTCCTA
ACCATGCTCTCCGACATGCTGGCCGCGGTGTGCGAGGATACCGTCTTTAAGGGTGTCAGCACGTACACCA
CGGCCTCTGGGCAGCAGGTGGCCGGCGTCCTGGAGACGACGGACAGCGTCATGAGACGGCTGATGAACCT
GCTGGGGCAAGTGGAAAGTGCCATGTCCGGGCCCGCGGCCTACGCCAGCTACGTTGTCAGGGGTGCCAAC
CTCGTCACCGCCGTTAGCTACGGAAGGGCGATGAGAAACTTTGAACAGTTTATGGCACGCATAGTGGACC
ATCCCAACGCTCTGCCGTCTGTGGAAGGTGACAAGGCCGCTCTGGCGGACGGACACGACGAGATTCAGAG
AACCCGCATCGCCGCCTCTCTCGTCAAGATAGGGGATAAGTTTGTGGCCATTGAAAGTTTGCAGCGCATG
TACAACGAGACTCAGTTTCCCTGCCCACTGAACCGGCGCATCCAGTACACCTATTTCTTCCCTGTTGGCC
TTCACCTTCCCGTGCCCCGCTACTCGACATCCGTCTCAGTCAGGGGCGTAGAATCCCCGGCCATCCAGTC
GACCGAGACGTGGGTGGTTAATAAAAACAACGTGCCTCTTTGCTTCGGTTACCAAAACGCCCTCAAAAGC
ATATGCCACCCTCGAATGCACAACCCCACCCAGTCAGCCCAGGCACTAAACCAAGCTTTTCCCGATCCCG
ACGGGGGACATGGGTACGGTCTCAGGTATGAGCAGACGCCAAACATGAACCTATTCAGAACGTTCCACCA
GTATTACATGGGGAAAAACGTGGCATTTGTTCCCGATGTGGCCCAAAAAGCGCTCGTAACCACGGAGGAT
CTACTGCACCCAACCTCTCACCGTCTCCTCAGATTGGAGGTCCACCCCTTCTTTGATTTTTTTGTGCACC
CCTGTCCTGGAGCGAGAGGATCGTACCGCGCCACCCACAGAACAATGGTTGGAAATATACCACAACCGCT
CGCTCCAAGGGAGTTTCAGGAAAGTAGAGGGGCGCAGTTCGACGCTGTGACGAATATGACACACGTCATA
GACCAGCTAACTATTGACGTCATACAGGAGACGGCATTTGACCCCGCGTATCCCCTGTTCTGCTATGTAA
TCGAAGCAATGATTCACGGACAGGAAGAAAAATTCGTGATGAACATGCCCCTCATTGCCCTGGTCATTCA
AACCTACTGGGTCAACTCGGGAAAACTGGCGTTTGTGAACAGTTATCACATGGTTAGATTCATCTGTACG
CATATGGGGAATGGAAGCATCCCTAAGGAGGCGCACGGCCACTACCGGAAAATCTTAGGCGAGCTCATCG
CCCTTGAGCAGGCGCTTCTCAAGCTCGCGGGACACGAGACGGTGGGTCGGACGCCGATCACACATCTGGT
TTCGGCTCTCCTCGACCCGCATCTGCTGCCTCCCTTTGCCTACCACGATGTCTTTACGGATCTTATGCAG
AAGTCATCCAGACAACCCATAATCAAGATCGGGGATCAAAACTACGACAACCCTCAAAATAGGGCGACAT
TCATCAACCTCAGGGGTCGCATGGAGGACCTAGTCAATAACCTTGTTAACATTTACCAGACAAGGGTCAA
TGAGGACCATGACGAGAGACACGTCCTGGACGTGGCGCCCCTGGACGAGAATGACTACAACCCGGTCCTC
GAGAAGCTATTCTACTATGTTTTAATGCCGGTGTGCAGTAACGGCCACATGTGCGGTATGGGGGTCGACT
ATCAAAACGTGGCCCTGACGCTGACTTACAACGGCCCCGTCTTTGCGGACGTCGTGAACGCACAGGATGA
TATTCTACTGCACCTGGAGAACGGAACCTTGAAGGACATTCTGCAGGCAGGCGACATACGCCCGACGGTG
GACATGATCAGGGTGCTGTGCACCTCGTTTCTGACGTGCCCTTTCGTCACCCAGGCCGCTCGCGTGATCA
CAAAGCGGGACCCGGCCCAGAGTTTTGCCACGCACGAATACGGGAAGGATGTGGCGCAGACCGTGCTTGT
TAATGGCTTTGGTGCGTTCGCGGTGGCGGACCGCTCTCGCGAGGCGGCGGAGACTATGTTTTATCCGGTA
CCCTTTAACAAGCTCTACGCTGACCCGTTGGTGGCTGCCACACTGCATCCGCTCCTGGCAAACTATGTCA
CCAGGCTCCCCAACCAGAGAAACGCGGTGGTCTTTAACGTGCCATCCAATCTCATGGCAGAATATGAGGA
ATGGCACAAGTCGCCCGTCGCGGCGTATGCCGCGTCTTGTCAGGCCACCCCGGGCGCCATTAGCGCCATG
GTGAGCATGCACCAAAAACTATCTGCCCCCAGTTTCATTTGCCAGGCAAAACACCGCATGCACCCTGGTT
TTGCCATGACAGTCGTCAGGACGGACGAGGTTCTAGCAGAGCACATCCTATACTGCTCCAGGGCGTCGAC
ATCCATGTTTGTGGGCTTGCCTTCGGTGGTACGGCGCGAGGTACGTTCGGACGCGGTGACTTTTGAAATT
ACCCACGAGATCGCTTCCCTGCACACCGCACTTGGCTACTCATCAGTCATCGCCCCGGCCCACGTGGCCG
CCATAACTACAGACATGGGAGTACATTGTCAGGACCTCTTTATGATTTTCCCAGGGGACGCGTATCAGGA
CCGCCAGCTGCATGACTATATCAAAATGAAAGCGGGCGTGCAAACCGGCTCACCGGGAAACAGAATGGAT
CACGTGGGATACACTGCTGGGGTTCCTCGCTGCGAGAACCTGCCCGGTTTGAGTCATGGTCAGCTGGCAA
CCTGCGAGATAATTCCCACGCCGGTCACATCTGACGTTGCCTATTTCCAGACCCCCAGCAACCCCCGGGG
GCGTGCGGCGTGCGTGGTGTCGTGTGATGCTTACAGTAACGAAAGCGCAGAGCGTTTGCTCTACGACCAT
TCAATACCAGACCCCGCGTACGAATGCCGGTCCACCAACAACCCGTGGGCTTCGCAGCGTGGCTCCCTCG
GCGACGTGCTATACAATATCACCTTTCGCCAGACTGCGCTGCCGGGCATGTACAGTCCTTGTCGGCAGTT
CTTCCACAAGGAAGACATTATGCGGTACAATAGGGGGTTGTACACTTTGGTTAATGAGTATTCTGCCAGG
CTTGCTGGGGCCCCCGCCACCAGCACTACAGACCTCCAGTACGTCGTGGTCAACGGTACAGACGTGTTTT
TGGACCAGCCTTGCCATATGCTGCAGGAGGCCTATCCCACGCTCGCCGCCAGCCACAGAGTTATGCTTGA
CGAGTACATGTCAAACAAGCAGACACACGCCCCAGTACACATGGGCCAGTATCTCATTGAAGAGGTGGCG
CCGATGAAGAGACTATTAAAGCTCGGAAACAAGGTGGTGTATTCGCCGCGGCCGCTCGAGGGAGGCGGTG
GATGGAGCCACCCCCAGTTCGAGAAGGGCGGCGGCAGCGGCGGCGGCAGCGGCGGCGGCAGCTGGAGCCA
CCCCCAGTTCGAGAAGGGGCCCGTTTAAACCCGCTGATCAGCCTCGACTGTGCCTTCTAGTTGCCAGCCA
TCTGTTGTTTGCCCCTCCCCCGTGCCTTCCTTGACCCTGGAAGGTGCCACTCCCACTGTCCTTTCCTAAT
AAAATGAGGAAATTGCATCGCATTGTCTGAGTAGGTGTCATTCTATTCTGGGGGGTGGGGTGGGGCAGGA
CAGCAAGGGGGAGGATTGGGAAGACAATAGCAGGCATGCTGGGGATGCGGTGGGCTCTATGGCTTCTGAG
GCGGAAAGAACCAGCTGGGGCTCTAGGGGGTATCCCC
[124 nt withheld, positions 5568-5691]
C
[91 nt withheld, positions 5693-5783]
A
[49 nt withheld, positions 5785-5833]
CCTTTGACGTTGGAGTCCACGTTCTTT
[37 nt withheld, positions 5861-5897]
ACCCTATCTCGGTCTATTCTTTTGATTTATAAGGGATTTTGCCGATTTCGGCCTATTGGTTAAAAAATGA
GCTGATTTAACAAAAATTTAACGCGAATTAATTCTGTGGAATGTGTGTCAGTTAGGGTGTGGAAAGTCCC
CAGGCTCCCCAGCAGGCAGAAGTATGCAAAGCATGCATCTCAATTAGTCAGCAACCAGGTGTGGAAAGTC
CCCAGGCTCCCCAGCAGGCAGAAGTATGCAAAGCATGCATCTCAATTAGTCAGCAACCATAGTCCCGCCC
CTAACTCCGCCCATCCCGCCCCTAACTCCGCCCAGTTCCGCCCATTCTCCGCCCCATGGCTGACTAATTT
TTTTTATTTATGCAGAGGCCGAGGCCGCCTCTGCCTCTGAGCTATTCCAGAAGTAGTGAGGAGGCTTTTT
TGGAGGCCTAGGCTTTTGCAAAAAGCTCCCGGGAGCTTGTATATCCATTTTCGGATCTGATCAGCACGTG
TTGACAATTAATCATCGGCATAGTATATCGGCATAGTATAATACGACAAGGTGAGGAACTAAACCATGGC
CAAGTTGACCAGTGCCGTTCCGGTGCTCACCGCGCGCGACGTCGCCGGAGCGGTCGAGTTCTGGACCGAC
CGGCTCGGGTTCTCCCGGGACTTCGTGGAGGACGACTTCGCCGGTGTGGTCCGGGACGACGTGACCCTGT
TCATCAGCGCGGTCCAGGACCAGGTGGTGCCGGACAACACCCTGGCCTGGGTGTGGGTGCGCGGCCTGGA
CGAGCTGTACGCCGAGTGGTCGGAGGTCGTGTCCACGAACTTCCGGGACGCCTCCGGGCCGGCCATGACC
GAGATCGGCGAGCAGCCGTGGGGGCGGGAGTTCGCCCTGCGCGACCCGGCCGGCAACTGCGTGCACTTCG
TGGCCGAGGAGCAGGACTGACACGTGCTACGAGATTTCGATTCCACCGCCGCCTTCTATGAAAGGTTGGG
CTTCGGAATCGTTTTCCGGGACGCCGGCTGGATGATCCTCCAGCGCGGGGATCTCATGCTGGAGTTCTTC
GCCCACCCCAACTTGTTTATTGCAGCTTATAATGGTTACAAATAAAGCAATAGCATCACAAATTTCACAA
ATAAAGCATTTTTTTCACTGCATTCTAGTTGTGGTTTGTCCAAACTCATCAATGTATCTTATCATGTCTG
TATACCGTCGACCTCTAGCTAGAGCTTGGCGTAATCATGGTCATAGCTGTTTCCTGTGTGAAATTGTTAT
CCGCTCACAATTCCACACAACATACGAGCCGGAAGCATAAAGTGTAAAGCCTGGGGTGCCTAATGAGTGA
GCTAACTCACATTAATTGCGTTGCGCTCACTGCCCGCTTTCCAGTCGGGAAACCTGTCGTGCCAGCTGCA
TTAATGAATCGGCCAACGCGCGGGGAGAGGCGGTTTGCGTATTGGGCGCTCTTCCGCTTCCTCGCTCACT
GACTCGCTGCGCTCGGTCGTTCGGCTGCGGCGAGCGGTATCAGCTCACTCAAAGGCGGTAATACGGTTAT
CCACAGAATCAGGGGATAACGCAGGAAAGAACATGTGAGCAAAAGGCCAGCAAAAGGCCAGGAACCGTAA
AAAGGCCGCGTTGCTGGCGTTTTTCCATAGGCTCCGCCCCCCTGACGAGCATCACAAAAATCGACGCTCA
AGTCAGAGGTGGCGAAACCCGACAGGACTATAAAGATACCAGGCGTTTCCCCCTGGAAGCTCCCTCGTGC
GCTCTCCTGTTCCGACCCTGCCGCTTACCGGATACCTGTCCGCCTTTCTCCCTTCGGGAAGCGTGGCGCT
TTCTCATAGCTCACGCTGTAGGTATCTCAGTTCGGTGTAGGTCGTTCGCTCCAAGCTGGGCTGTGTGCAC
GAACCCCCCGTTCAGCCCGACCGCTGCGCCTTATCCGGTAACTATCGTCTTGAGTCCAACCCGGTAAGAC
ACGACTTATCGCCACTGGCAGCAGCCACTGGTAACAGGATTAGCAGAGCGAGGTATGTAGGCGGTGCTAC
AGAGTTCTTGAAGTGGTGGCCTAACTACGGCTACACTAGAAGAACAGTATTTGGTATCTGCGCTCTGCTG
AAGCCAGTTACCTTCGGAAAAAGAGTTGGTAGCTCTTGATCCGGCAAACAAACCACCGCTGGTAGCGGTG
GTTTTTTTGTTTGCAAGCAGCAGATTACGCGCAGAAAAAAAGGATCTCAAGAAGATCCTTTGATCTTTTC
TACGGGGTCTGACGCTCAGTGGAACGAAAACTCACGTTAAGGGATTTTGGTCATGAGATTATCAAAAAGG
ATCTTCACCTAGATCCTTTTAAATTAAAAATGAAGTTTTAAATCAATCTAAAGTATATATGAGTAAACTT
GGTCTGACAGTTACCAATGCTTAATCAGTGAGGCACCTATCTCAGCGATCTGTCTATTTCGTTCATCCAT
AGTTGCCTGACTCCCCGTCGTGTAGATAACTACGATACGGGAGGGCTTACCATCTGGCCCCAGTGCTGCA
ATGATACCGCGAGACCCACGCTCACCGGCTCCAGATTTATCAGCAATAAACCAGCCAGCCGGAAGGGCCG
AGCGCAGAAGTGGTCCTGCAACTTTATCCGCCTCCATCCAGTCTATTAATTGTTGCCGGGAAGCTAGAGT
AAGTAGTTCGCCAGTTAATAGTTTGCGCAACGTTGTTGCCATTGCTACAGGCATCGTGGTGTCACGCTCG
TCGTTTGGTATGGCTTCATTCAGCTCCGGTTCCCAACGATCAAGGCGAGTTACATGATCCCCCATGTTGT
GCAAAAAAGCGGTTAGCTCCTTCGGTCCTCCGATCGTTGTCAGAAGTAAGTTGGCCGCAGTGTTATCACT
CATGGTTATGGCAGCACTGCATAATTCTCTTACTGTCATGCCATCCGTAAGATGCTTTTCTGTGACTGGT
GAGTACTCAACCAAGTCATTCTGAGAATAGTGTATGCGGCGACCGAGTTGCTCTTGCCCGGCGTCAATAC
GGGATAATACCGCGCCACATAGCAGAACTTTAAAAGTGCTCATCATTGGAAAACGTTCTTCGGGGCGAAA
ACTCTCAAGGATCTTACCGCTGTTGAGATCCAGTTCGATGTAACCCACTCGTGCACCCAACTGATCTTCA
GCATCTTTTACTTTCACCAGCGTTTCTGGGTGAGCAAAAACAGGAAGGCAAAATGCCGCAAAAAAGGGAA
TAAGGGCGACACGGAAATGTTGAATACTCATACTCTTCCTTTTTCAATATTATTGAAGCATTTATCAGGG
TTATTGTCTCATGAGCGGATACATATTTGAATGTATTTAGAAAAATAAACAAATAGGGGTTCCGCGCACA
TTTCCCCGAAAAGTGCCACCTGACGTC
